Addgene plasmid #21767: pET28CLY8
Depositing lab: Maarten Merkx. Depositing organization: Technische Universiteit Eindhoven. Publication: Quantitative understanding of the energy transfer between fluorescent proteins connected via flexible peptide linkers. Evers TH, van Dongen EM, Faesen AC, Meijer EW, Merkx M. Biochemistry. 2006 Nov 7. 45(44):13183-92. 10.1021/bi061288t PubMed 17073440.
Backbone
  Vector backbone: pET28
  Backbone manufacturer: Novagen
  Backbone size w/o insert (bp): 5200
  Vector type: Bacterial Expression
Growth in bacteria
  Bacterial resistance: Kanamycin, 50 μg/mL
  Growth temperature: 37°C
  Growth strain: DH5alpha
  Growth instructions: BL21(DE3)
  Copy number: High Copy
Gene/Insert
  Gene/Insert name: ECFP -EYFP linked by flexible linker containing 8 SGGSGG repeats
  Insert size (bp): 1780
  Tag / fusion protein: His (N terminal on backbone)
  Cloning method: Restriction Enzyme; 5′ cloning site XbaI (unknown if destroyed); 3′ cloning site NotI (unknown if destroyed)
  Sequencing primers: 5′ T7
Resource information
  A portion of this plasmid was derived from a plasmid made by: ECFP and EYFP genes were obtained from BD Biosciences
Terms and licenses: Academic/Nonprofit Terms; Industry Terms: Not Available to Industry
How to cite: pET28CLY8 was a gift from Maarten Merkx (Addgene plasmid # 21767 ; http://n2t.net/addgene:21767 ; RRID:Addgene_21767)
