[The description below was written by a language model from this plasmid's Addgene catalogue record.]
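Description:
pET28CLY8 is a bacterial expression plasmid built on the Novagen pET28 backbone (about 5.2 kb without insert), selected with kanamycin and recorded as high copy. The plasmid is propagated in a standard cloning strain such as DH5alpha, while the record points to BL21(DE3) for expression. This fits the pET system, in which the insert is transcribed by T7 RNA polymerase supplied from the DE3 lysogen. The record does not name the promoter explicitly, but the listing of a T7 primer for 5′ sequencing is consistent with that arrangement.

The roughly 1.78 kb insert, cloned between XbaI and NotI sites, encodes a single-chain fusion of enhanced cyan fluorescent protein (ECFP) and enhanced yellow fluorescent protein (EYFP). The two are joined by a flexible glycine/serine peptide linker made of eight repeats of a six-residue Ser-Gly motif. An N-terminal His tag contributed by the backbone allows purification of the recombinant protein by immobilised metal affinity chromatography. ECFP and EYFP form a classic donor/acceptor pair for Förster resonance energy transfer (FRET), so the efficiency of energy transfer in the purified fusion reports on the average distance between the two domains imposed by the linker.

The associated publication concerns a quantitative understanding of energy transfer between fluorescent proteins connected by flexible peptide linkers. The "8" in the name matches the repeat number, suggesting the construct may be one of a set with varied linker length, although the record does not list related constructs. Its use is therefore production of a defined-linker FRET protein for in vitro study, of the kind relevant to the design of FRET-based sensor proteins. No annotated feature table was provided, so details of the junctions and regulatory elements cannot be confirmed.
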