>Addgene plasmid #21767 | pET28CLY8 | addgene partial sequence | sequence record 27549 | 21767 with YFP-rev-primer (CTGCAGGCCGTAGCCGAAGG)
GGCAGCTTGCCGGTGGTGCAGATGAACTTCAGGGTCAGCTTGCCGTAGGTGGCATCGCCCTCGCCCTCGC
CGGACACGCTGAACTTGTGGCCGTTTACGTCGCCGTCCAGCTCGACCAGGATGGGCACCACCCCGGTGAA
CAGCTCCTCGCCCTTGCTCACCATGGTGCTACCTCCGGATCCACCACTACCACCGGATCCACCAGATCCA
CCGGATCCACCACTACCACCGGATCCACCAGATCCACCGGATCCACCTGAACCACCGGATCCACCACTAC
CACCGGATCCACCTGATCCACCGGATCCACCACGAATTCCGGACTTGTACAGCTCGTCCATGCCGAGAGT
GATCCCGGCGGCGGTCACGAACTCCAGCAGGACCATGTGATCGCGCTTCTCGTTGGGGTCTTTGCTCAGG
GCGGACTGGGTGCTCAGGTAGTGGTTGTCGGGCAGCAGCACGGGGCCGTCGCCGATGGGGGTGTTCTGCT
GGTAGTGGTCGGCGAGCTGCACGCTGCCGTCCTCGATGTTGTGGCGGATCTTGAAGTTGGCCTTGATGCC
GTTCTTCTGCTTGTCGGCGGTGATATAGACGTTGTGGCTGATGTAGTTGTACTCCAGCTTGTGCCCCAGG
ATGTTGCCGTCCTCCTTGAAGTCGATGCCCTTCAGCTCGATGCGGTTCACCAGGG
