>Addgene plasmid #21767 | pET28CLY8 | addgene partial sequence | sequence record 27550 | 21767 with T7
ATTTTGTTTAACTTTAAGAAGGAGATATACTATGGGCAGCAGCCATCATCATCATCATCACAGCAGCGGC
CTGGTGCCGCGCGGCAGCCATATGGTGAGCAAGGGCGAGGAGCTGTTCACCGGGGTGGTGCCCATCCTGG
TCGAGCTGGACGGCGACGTAAACGGCCACAAGTTCAGCGTGTCCGGCGAGGGCGAGGGCGATGCCACCTA
CGGCAAGCTGACCCTGAAGTTCATCTGCACCACCGGCAAGCTGCCCGTGCCCTGGCCCACCCTCGTGACC
ACCCTGACCTGGGGCGTGCAGTGCTTCAGCCGCTACCCCGACCACATGAAGCAGCACGACTTCTTCAAGT
CCGCCATGCCCGAAGGCTACGTCCAGGAGCGCACCATCTTCTTCAAGGACGACGGCAACTACAAGACCCG
CGCCGAGGTGAAGTTCGAGGGCGACACCCTGGTGAACCGCATCGAGCTGAAGGGCATCGACTTCAAGGAG
GACGGCAACATCCTGGGGCACAAGCTGGAGTACAACTACATCAGCCACAACGTCTATATCACCGCCGACA
AGCAGAAGAACGGCATCAAGGCCAACTTCAAGATCCGCCACAACATCGAGGACGGCAGCGTGCAGCTCGC
CGACCACTACCAGCAGAACACCCCCATCGGCGACGGCCCCGTGCTGCTGCCCGACAACCACTACCTGAGC
ACCCAGTCCGCCCTGAGCAAAGACCCCAACGAGAAGCGCGATCACATGGTCCTGCTGGAGTTCGTGACCG
CCGCCGGGATCACTCTCGGCATGGACGAGCTGTACAAGTCCGGAATTCGTGGTGGATCCGGTGGATCAGT
GGATCCGGTGGTAGTGTGGATCCGGNGGTTCAGGTGGATCCGGTGGATCTGGTGGATCCCGTGGTAGTGG
TGGATCCGGTGGATCTGGTGGATCCNGTTGTAGTGTGGNATCCGGAGTAGCACATGNGAGCAAGGCGAGA
GCTGTTCACCGGGGTGTGCCCATCTGGTCGNAGCTGGA
